>Addgene plasmid #194536 | pRSII41N-TDH3pr-mNeon | addgene full sequence | sequence record 380549 | Addgene NGS Result
TGCACGAGTGGGTTACATCGAACTGGATCTCAACAGCGGTAAGATCCTTGAGAGTTTTCGCCCCGAAGAA
CGTTTTCCAATGATGAGCACTTTTAAAGTTCTGCTATGTGGCGCGGTATTATCCCGTATTGACGCCGGGC
AAGAGCAACTCGGTCGCCGCATACACTATTCTCAGAATGACTTGGTTGAGTACTCACCAGTCACAGAAAA
GCATCTTACGGATGGCATGACAGTAAGAGAATTATGCAGTGCTGCCATAACCATGAGTGATAACACTGCG
GCCAACTTACTTCTGACAACGATCGGAGGACCGAAGGAGCTAACCGCTTTTTTGCACAACATGGGGGATC
ATGTAACTCGCCTTGATCGTTGGGAACCGGAGCTGAATGAAGCCATACCAAACGACGAGCGTGACACCAC
GATGCCTGTAGCAATGGCAACAACGTTGCGCAAACTATTAACTGGCGAACTACTTACTCTAGCTTCCCGG
CAACAATTAATAGACTGGATGGAGGCGGATAAAGTTGCAGGACCACTTCTGCGCTCGGCCCTTCCGGCTG
GCTGGTTTATTGCTGATAAATCTGGAGCCGGTGAGCGTGGGTCTCGCGGTATCATTGCAGCACTGGGGCC
AGATGGTAAGCCCTCCCGTATCGTAGTTATCTACACGACGGGGAGTCAGGCAACTATGGATGAACGAAAT
AGACAGATCGCTGAGATAGGTGCCTCACTGATTAAGCATTGGTAACTGTCAGACCAAGTTTACTCATATA
TACTTTAGATTGATTTAAAACTTCATTTTTAATTTAAAAGGATCTAGGTGAAGATCCTTTTTGATAATCT
CATGACCAAAATCCCTTAACGTGAGTTTTCGTTCCACTGAGCGTCAGACCCCGTAGAAAAGATCAAAGGA
TCTTCTTGAGATCCTTTTTTTCTGCGCGTAATCTGCTGCTTGCAAACAAAAAAACCACCGCTACCAGCGG
TGGTTTGTTTGCCGGATCAAGAGCTACCAACTCTTTTTCCGAAGGTAACTGGCTTCAGCAGAGCGCAGAT
ACCAAATACTGTTCTTCTAGTGTAGCCGTAGTTAGGCCACCACTTCAAGAACTCTGTAGCACCGCCTACA
TACCTCGCTCTGCTAATCCTGTTACCAGTGGCTGCTGCCAGTGGCGATAAGTCGTGTCTTACCGGGTTGG
ACTCAAGACGATAGTTACCGGATAAGGCGCAGCGGTCGGGCTGAACGGGGGGTTCGTGCACACAGCCCAG
CTTGGAGCGAACGACCTACACCGAACTGAGATACCTACAGCGTGAGCTATGAGAAAGCGCCACGCTTCCC
GAAGGGAGAAAGGCGGACAGGTATCCGGTAAGCGGCAGGGTCGGAACAGGAGAGCGCACGAGGGAGCTTC
CAGGGGGAAACGCCTGGTATCTTTATAGTCCTGTCGGGTTTCGCCACCTCTGACTTGAGCGTCGATTTTT
GTGATGCTCGTCAGGGGGGCGGAGCCTATGGAAAAACGCCAGCAACGCGGCCTTTTTACGGTTCCTGGCC
TTTTGCTGGCCTTTTGCTCACATGTTCTTTCCTGCGTTATCCCCTGATTCTGTGGATAACCGTATTACCG
CCTTTGAGTGAGCTGATACCGCTCGCCGCAGCCGAACGACCGAGCGCAGCGAGTCAGTGAGCGAGGAAGC
GGAAGAGCGCCCAATACGCAAACCGCCTCTCCCCGCGCGTTGGCCGATTCATTAATGCAGCTGGCACGAC
AGGTTTCCCGACTGGAAAGCGGGCAGTGAGCGCAACGCAATTAATGTGAGTTAGCTCACTCATTAGGCAC
CCCAGGCTTTACACTTTATGCTTCCGGCTCGTATGTTGTGTGGAATTGTGAGCGGATAACAATTTCACAC
AGGAAACAGCTATGACCATGATTACGCCAAGCGCGCAATTAACCCTCACTAAAGGGAACAAAAGCTGGAG
CTCAGTTTATCATTATCAATACTCGCCATTTCAAAGAATACGTAAATAATTAATAGTAGTGATTTTCCTA
ACTTTATTTAGTCAAAAAATTAGCCTTTTAATTCTGCTGTAACCCGTACATGCCCAAAATAGGGGGCGGG
TTACACAGAATATATAACATCGTAGGTGTCTGGGTGAACAGTTTATTCCTGGCATCCACTAAATATAATG
GAGCCCGCTTTTTAAGCTGGCATCCAGAAAAAAAAAGAATCCCAGCACCAAAATATTGTTTTCTTCACCA
ACCATCAGTTCATAGGTCCATTCTCTTAGCGCAACTACAGAGAACAGGGGCACAAACAGGCAAAAAACGG
GCACAACCTCAATGGAGTGATGCAACCTGCCTGGAGTAAATGATGACACAAGGCAATTGACCCACGCATG
TATCTATCTCATTTTCTTACACCTTCTATTACCTTCTGCTCTCTCTGATTTGGAAAAAGCTGAAAAAAAA
GGTTGAAACCAGTTCCCTGAAATTATTCCCCTACTTGACTAATAAGTATATAAAGACGGTAGGTATTGAT
TGTAATTCTGTAAATCTATTTCTTAAACTTCTTAAATTCTACTTTTATAGTTAGTCTTTTTTTTAGTTTT
AAAACACCAAGAACTTAGTTTCGACGGATTCTAGAACTAGTATGGTCTCAAAAGGGGAGGAGGACAACAT
GGCATCCTTGCCAGCAACTCACGAATTACATATTTTCGGAAGTATTAATGGTGTTGACTTTGATATGGTT
GGACAAGGCACTGGTAATCCAAACGATGGATACGAGGAACTTAATCTTAAATCAACAAAAGGCGATTTGC
AATTTTCCCCCTGGATTCTTGTGCCCCATATTGGGTACGGCTTTCATCAATATTTACCTTACCCTGATGG
AATGAGTCCATTTCAAGCCGCTATGGTAGACGGTTCTGGCTACCAAGTTCATAGAACCATGCAGTTTGAA
GACGGCGCTTCCTTAACAGTAAACTACAGGTACACGTACGAGGGTTCCCATATTAAGGGAGAAGCCCAAG
TTAAGGGTACTGGTTTTCCGGCTGATGGTCCCGTTATGACTAATAGCCTGACAGCTGCTGACTGGTGTAG
GTCTAAAAAGACATATCCTAACGATAAAACAATAATTTCAACTTTTAAGTGGTCTTATACCACTGGCAAT
GGTAAAAGATACAGATCCACTGCCCGTACTACGTATACATTCGCTAAACCAATGGCTGCCAATTATCTTA
AAAATCAACCCATGTACGTGTTTAGGAAGACTGAACTAAAACATAGTAAGACCGAGTTGAACTTTAAGGA
ATGGCAAAAAGCCTTCACCGATGTCATGGGAATGGATGAATTATATAAGTAACTCGAGTCATGTAATTAG
TTATGTCACGCTTACATTCACGCCCTCCCCCCACATCCGCTCTAACCGAAAAGGAAGGAGTTAGACAACC
TGAAGTCTAGGTCCCTATTTATTTTTTTATAGTTATGTTAGTATTAAGAACGTTATTTATATTTCAAATT
TTTCTTTTTTTTCTGTACAGACGCGTGTACGCATGTAACATTATACTGAAAACCTTGCTTGAGAAGGTTT
TGGGACGCTCGAAGGCTTTAATTTGCGGCCGGTACCCAATTCGCCCTATAGTGAGTCGTATTACGCGCGC
TCACTGGCCGTCGTTTTACAACGTCGTGACTGGGAAAACCCTGGCGTTACCCAACTTAATCGCCTTGCAG
CACATCCCCCTTTCGCCAGCTGGCGTAATAGCGAAGAGGCCCGCACCGATCGCCCTTCCCAACAGTTGCG
CAGCCTGAATGGCGAATGG
[124 nt withheld, positions 3800-3923]
C
[91 nt withheld, positions 3925-4015]
A
[33 nt withheld, positions 4017-4049]
GTAGACGGTTTTTCGCCCTTTGACGTTGGAGTCCACGTTCTTT
[37 nt withheld, positions 4093-4129]
ACCCTATCTCGGTCTATTCTTTTGATTTATAAGGGATTTTGCCGATTTCGGCCTATTGGTTAAAAAATGA
GCTGATTTAACAAAAATTTAACGCGAATTTTAACAAAATATTAACGCTTACAATTTCCTGATGCGGTATT
TTCTCCTTACGCATCTGTGGGTATTTCACACCGCATAGACACTGGATGGCGGCGTTAGTATCGAATCGAC
AGCAGTATAGCGACCAGCATTCACATACGATTGACGCATGATATTACTTTCTGCGCACTTAACTTCGCAT
CTGGGCAGATGATGTCGAGGCGAAAAAAAATATAAATCACGCTAACATTTGATTAAAATAGAACAACTAC
AATATAAAAAAACTATACAAATGACAAGTTCTTGAAAACAAGAATCTTTTTATTGTCAGTACTGATTATC
AAGGGCAAGGCATTGACATATATAATGCCTGTTCTCCATCTGAAGCAGTTCCGTCATACAAGGCTGTATC
AAGGCCACATAAAGTAAAACCCATTCTTCTGTATGCGTGGATTGCCGGTGCATTTACGTTGGTGACTTCC
AACCACAAGTGACCTGCACCTCTTTCACGTGCAAATTCTGTTGCAAGTCCCATCAGAGCCCTACCCACAC
CGTGACCCCTATGTTCAGGAGCAACTTCAATGTCTTCGACTGTAAGTCTTCTGTTCCACCCCGAATATGA
GACTACTACGAAACCAGCTAAATCTCCGTCGTCGCCGTAGGCCACAAATGTTCTACTATCCGGGTCTCCG
TCTTCACCATCGTCACTTTCATCATCGCTTTCATCATCAGGAAACACTTTGGTTAGAGGTGGATCGACTG
GAACTTCTCTTAATGTAAAGCCGTCTCCTGTAGCTGTAACACGGAAAACGGTATCCGTCGTGAAAGAACC
ATCAAGAGCTTCAATAGCTTCTGCATCACCTGGGACAGATGTACGATACCTGTAGGCGGTGTCGTCTAAT
GTAGTACCCATGGTTGTTTATGTTCGGATGTGATGTGAGAACTGTATCCTAGCAAGATTTTAAAAGGAAG
TATATGAAAGAAGAACCTCAGTGGCAAATCCTAACCTTTTATATTTCTCTACAGGGGCGCGGCGTGGGGA
CAATTCAACGCGTCTGTGAGGGGAGCGTTTCCCTGCTCGCAGGTCTGCAGCGAGGAGCCGTAATTTTTGC
TTCGCGCCGTGCGGCCATCAAAATGTATGGATGCAAATGATTATACATGGGGATGTATGGGCTAAATGTA
CGGGCGACAGTCACATCATGCCCCTGAGCTGCGCACGTCAAGACTGTCAAGGAGGGTATTCTGGGCCTCC
ATGTCGCTGGCCGGGTGACCCGGCGGGGACGAGGCAAGCTAAGGTGGTATGGTGCACTCTCAGTACAATC
TGCTCTGATGCCGCATAGTTAAGCCAGCCCCGACACCCGCCAACACCCGCTGACGCGCCCTGACGGGCTT
GTCTGCTCCCGGCATCCGCTTACAGACAAGCTGTGACCGTCTCCGGGAGCTGCATGTGTCAGAGGTTTTC
ACCGTCATCACCGAAACGCGCGAGACGAAAGGGCCTCGTGATACGCCTATTTTTATAGGTTAATGTCATG
ATAATAATGGTTTCTTAGACGGATCGCTTGCCTGTAACTTACACGCGCCTCGTATCTTTTAATGATGGAA
TAATTTGGGAATTTACTCTGTGTTTATTTATTTTTATGTTTTGTATTTGGATTTTAGAAAGTAAATAAAG
AAGGTAGAAGAGTTACGGAATGAAGAAAAAAAAATAAACAAAGGTTTAAAAAATTTCAACAAAAAGCGTA
CTTTACATATATATTTATTAGACAAGAAAAGCAGATTAAATAGATATACATTCGATTAACGATAAGTAAA
ATGTAAAATCACAGGATTTTCGTGTGTGGTCTTCTACACAGACAAGATGAAACAATTCGGCATTAATACC
TGAGAGCAGGAAGAGCAAGATAAAAGGTAGTATTTGTTGGCGATCCCCCTAGAGTCTTTTACATCTTCGG
AAAACAAAAACTATTTTTTCTTTAATTTCTTTTTTTACTTTCTATTTTTAATTTATATATTTATATTAAA
AAATTTAAATTATAATTATTTTTATAGCACGTGATGAAAAGGACCCAGGTGGCACTTTTCGGGGAAATGT
GCGCGGAACCCCTATTTGTTTATTTTTCTAAATACATTCAAATATGTATCCGCTCATGAGACAATAACCC
TGATAAATGCTTCAATAATATTGAAAAAGGAAGAGTATGAGTATTCAACATTTCCGTGTCGCCCTTATTC
CCTTTTTTGCGGCATTTTGCCTTCCTGTTTTTGCTCACCCAGAAACGCTGGTGAAAGTAAAAGATGCTGA
AGATCAGTTGGG
Features (pLannotate 1.2.2; 21 found; start..end, strand, type, name):
    916..1504    +  rep_origin     ori: high-copy-number ColE1/pMB1/pBR322/pUC origin of replication
   1687..1779    +  CDS            lacI (fragment): lac repressor; lacI; The lac repressor binds to the lac operator to inhibit transcription in E. coli. This inhibition can be relieved by adding lactose or isopropyl-β-D-thiogalactopyranoside (IPTG).
   1792..1813    +  protein_bind   CAP binding site: CAP binding activates transcription in the presence of cAMP. E. coli catabolite activator protein
   1828..1858    +  promoter       lac promoter: promoter for the E. coli lac operon
   1866..1882    +  protein_bind   lac operator: The lac repressor binds to the lac operator to inhibit transcription in E. coli. This inhibition can be relieved by adding lactose or isopropyl-β-D-thiogalactopyranoside (IPTG). lac repressor encoded by lacI
   1927..1945    +  promoter       T3 promoter: promoter for bacteriophage T3 RNA polymerase
   1970..2614    +  promoter       GAP promoter: S. cerevisiae TDH3; promoter for glyceraldehyde-3-phosphate dehydrogenase
   2632..3339    +  CDS            mNeonGreen: mNeonGreen is a basic (constitutively fluorescent) green/yellow fluorescent protein published in 2013, derived from Branchiostoma lanceolatum. It is reported to be a very rapidly-maturing monomer with moderate acid sensitivity.
   3349..3596    +  terminator     CYC1 terminator: S. cerevisiae CYC1; transcription terminator for CYC1
   3615..3633    -  promoter       T7 promoter: promoter for bacteriophage T7 RNA polymerase
   3641..3796    +  CDS            lacZα (fragment): LacZα fragment of β-galactosidase; lacZ fragment
   3800..4255    +  rep_origin     f1 ori (sequence partly withheld): f1 bacteriophage origin of replication; arrow indicates direction of (+) strand synthesis
   4256..4306    -  misc_feature   bom (fragment): basis of mobility region from pBR322
   4342..4539    -  terminator     TEF terminator: Ashbya gossypii TEF terminator
   4551..5126    -  CDS            sta: STA_STRLA - Experimental evidence at protein level: Swiss-Prot protein existence level 1. Involved in resistance to streptothricin, a broad-spectrum antibiotic produced by streptomycetes. Detoxifies streptothricin via acetylation of the beta amino group of the first beta-lysyl moiety of streptothricin. From Streptomyces lavendulae.
   5121..5464    -  promoter       TEF promoter: Ashbya gossypii TEF promoter
   5507..5556    -  misc_feature   bom (fragment): basis of mobility region from pBR322
   5658..5693    -  CDS            rop (fragment): Rop protein, which maintains plasmids at low copy number; rop
   5761..6264    -  misc_feature   CEN/ARS: S. cerevisiae CEN6 centromere fused to an autonomously replicating sequence
   6301..6405    +  promoter       AmpR promoter: bla
   6406..745     +  CDS            AmpR (across the origin): β-lactamase; bla; confers resistance to ampicillin, carbenicillin, and related antibiotics
