[The description below was written by a language model from this plasmid's Addgene catalogue record and pLannotate feature annotations shown in this document.]
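Description:
pRSII41N-TDH3pr-mNeon is a 6.5 kb yeast–E. coli shuttle vector for constitutive expression of the green/yellow fluorescent protein mNeonGreen in budding yeast, built on the pRSII41N-TDH3pr backbone by Gibson cloning. In E. coli it replicates from a ColE1/pUC-type origin and is selected with ampicillin through the bla (AmpR) gene. An f1 origin is also present, along with remnants of the lacZα/lac promoter region typical of pRS-family vectors. In yeast it is maintained by a CEN6/ARS element, which gives stable, low-copy, centromere-based segregation; this is the sense in which the record calls it a low-copy backbone.

Yeast selection does not depend on an auxotrophic marker. Instead, the plasmid carries a dominant drug-resistance cassette in which the Ashbya gossypii TEF promoter and terminator flank a streptothricin acetyltransferase gene of Streptomyces origin, conferring resistance to nourseothricin. The catalogue lists "natAC" as the insert name, which appears to refer to this marker rather than to the reporter. The expression unit consists of the strong constitutive S. cerevisiae TDH3 (GAP) promoter, the mNeonGreen coding sequence and the CYC1 terminator, and it is flanked by T3 and T7 phage promoters from the original polylinker.

Because selection relies on an antibiotic rather than a nutritional deficiency, the plasmid can be used in prototrophic, wild or industrial yeast strains that lack laboratory auxotrophic markers. It belongs to a set of auxotrophy-independent shuttle vectors intended for diverse yeasts. The mNeonGreen version provides a fluorescent readout of TDH3-driven expression from this backbone, which could also serve to confirm plasmid uptake and maintenance.
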