Addgene plasmid #194536: pRSII41N-TDH3pr-mNeon
Purpose: Low copy vector backbone with nourseothricin selectivity, encodes for TDH3(pr) driven expression of mNeon
Depositing lab: Patrick Gibney. Depositing organization: Cornell University. Publication: Auxotrophy-Independent Plasmid Shuttle Vectors for Applications in Diverse Yeasts. Smith JR, Sislak CD, Fernandez Mendoza P, Carmichael L, Lewis AG, Chen A, Jiang GZ, Gibney PA. Appl Microbiol. 2024; 4(1):453-469. doi: 10.3390/applmicrobiol4010031.
Backbone
  Vector backbone: pRSII41N-TDH3pr
  Vector type: Yeast Expression
  Selectable markers: Nourseothricin
Growth in bacteria
  Bacterial resistance: Ampicillin, 100 μg/mL
  Growth temperature: 37°C
  Growth strain: DH5alpha
  Copy number: Low Copy
Gene/Insert
  Gene/Insert name: natAC
  Species: S. cerevisiae (budding yeast)
  Promoter: TDH3
  Cloning method: Gibson Cloning
Terms and licenses: Academic/Nonprofit Terms; Industry Terms: Not Available to Industry
How to cite: pRSII41N-TDH3pr-mNeon was a gift from Patrick Gibney (Addgene plasmid # 194536 ; http://n2t.net/addgene:194536 ; RRID:Addgene_194536)
